>Addgene plasmid #127181 | pET51b(+)-SNAP-HCA_sensor | addgene full sequence | sequence record 246994 | Addgene NGS Result
TGGCGAATGGG
[124 nt withheld, positions 12-135]
C
[91 nt withheld, positions 137-227]
A
[49 nt withheld, positions 229-277]
CCTTTGACGTTGGAGTCCACGTTCTTT
[37 nt withheld, positions 305-341]
ACCCTATCTCGGTCTATTCTTTTGATTTATAAGGGATTTTGCCGATTTCGGCCTATTGGTTAAAAAATGA
GCTGATTTAACAAAAATTTAACGCGAATTTTAACAAAATATTAACGTTTACAATTTCTGGCGGCACGATG
GCATGAGATTATCAAAAAGGATCTTCACCTAGATCCTTTTAAATTAAAAATGAAGTTTTAAATCAATCTA
AAGTATATATGAGTAAACTTGGTCTGACAGTTACCAATGCTTAATCAGTGAGGCACCTATCTCAGCGATC
TGTCTATTTCGTTCATCCATAGTTGCCTGACTCCCCGTCGTGTAGATAACTACGATACGGGAGGGCTTAC
CATCTGGCCCCAGTGCTGCAATGATACCGCGAGACCCACGCTCACCGGCTCCAGATTTATCAGCAATAAA
CCAGCCAGCCGGAAGGGCCGAGCGCAGAAGTGGTCCTGCAACTTTATCCGCCTCCATCCAGTCTATTAAT
TGTTGCCGGGAAGCTAGAGTAAGTAGTTCGCCAGTTAATAGTTTGCGCAACGTTGTTGCCATTGCTACAG
GCATCGTGGTGTCACGCTCGTCGTTTGGTATGGCTTCATTCAGCTCCGGTTCCCAACGATCAAGGCGAGT
TACATGATCCCCCATGTTGTGCAAAAAAGCGGTTAGCTCCTTCGGTCCTCCGATCGTTGTCAGAAGTAAG
TTGGCCGCAGTGTTATCACTCATGGTTATGGCAGCACTGCATAATTCTCTTACTGTCATGCCATCCGTAA
GATGCTTTTCTGTGACTGGTGAGTACTCAACCAAGTCATTCTGAGAATAGTGTATGCGGCGACCGAGTTG
CTCTTGCCCGGCGTCAATACGGGATAATACCGCGCCACATAGCAGAACTTTAAAAGTGCTCATCATTGGA
AAACGTTCTTCGGGGCGAAAACTCTCAAGGATCTTACCGCTGTTGAGATCCAGTTCGATGTAACCCACTC
GTGCACCCAACTGATCTTCAGCATCTTTTACTTTCACCAGCGTTTCTGGGTGAGCAAAAACAGGAAGGCA
AAATGCCGCAAAAAAGGGAATAAGGGCGACACGGAAATGTTGAATACTCATACTCTTCCTTTTTCAATCA
TGATTGAAGCATTTATCAGGGTTATTGTCTCATGAGCGGATACATATTTGAATGTATTTAGAAAAATAAA
CAAATAGGTCATGACCAAAATCCCTTAACGTGAGTTTTCGTTCCACTGAGCGTCAGACCCCGTAGAAAAG
ATCAAAGGATCTTCTTGAGATCCTTTTTTTCTGCGCGTAATCTGCTGCTTGCAAACAAAAAAACCACCGC
TACCAGCGGTGGTTTGTTTGCCGGATCAAGAGCTACCAACTCTTTTTCCGAAGGTAACTGGCTTCAGCAG
AGCGCAGATACCAAATACTGTCCTTCTAGTGTAGCCGTAGTTAGGCCACCACTTCAAGAACTCTGTAGCA
CCGCCTACATACCTCGCTCTGCTAATCCTGTTACCAGTGGCTGCTGCCAGTGGCGATAAGTCGTGTCTTA
CCGGGTTGGACTCAAGACGATAGTTACCGGATAAGGCGCAGCGGTCGGGCTGAACGGGGGGTTCGTGCAC
ACAGCCCAGCTTGGAGCGAACGACCTACACCGAACTGAGATACCTACAGCGTGAGCTATGAGAAAGCGCC
ACGCTTCCCGAAGGGAGAAAGGCGGACAGGTATCCGGTAAGCGGCAGGGTCGGAACAGGAGAGCGCACGA
GGGAGCTTCCAGGGGGAAACGCCTGGTATCTTTATAGTCCTGTCGGGTTTCGCCACCTCTGACTTGAGCG
TCGATTTTTGTGATGCTCGTCAGGGGGGCGGAGCCTATGGAAAAACGCCAGCAACGCGGCCTTTTTACGG
TTCCTGGCCTTTTGCTGGCCTTTTGCTCACATGTTCTTTCCTGCGTTATCCCCTGATTCTGTGGATAACC
GTATTACCGCCTTTGAGTGAGCTGATACCGCTCGCCGCAGCCGAACGACCGAGCGCAGCGAGTCAGTGAG
CGAGGAAGCGGAAGAGCGCCTGATGCGGTATTTTCTCCTTACGCATCTGTGCGGTATTTCACACCGCAAT
GGTGCACTCTCAGTACAATCTGCTCTGATGCCGCATAGTTAAGCCAGTATACACTCCGCTATCGCTACGT
GACTGGGTCATGGCTGCGCCCCGACACCCGCCAACACCCGCTGACGCGCCCTGACGGGCTTGTCTGCTCC
CGGCATCCGCTTACAGACAAGCTGTGACCGTCTCCGGGAGCTGCATGTGTCAGAGGTTTTCACCGTCATC
ACCGAAACGCGCGAGGCAGCTGCGGTAAAGCTCATCAGCGTGGTCGTGAAGCGATTCACAGATGTCTGCC
TGTTCATCCGCGTCCAGCTCGTTGAGTTTCTCCAGAAGCGTTAATGTCTGGCTTCTGATAAAGCGGGCCA
TGTTAAGGGCGGTTTTTTCCTGTTTGGTCACTGATGCCTCCGTGTAAGGGGGATTTCTGTTCATGGGGGT
AATGATACCGATGAAACGAGAGAGGATGCTCACGATACGGGTTACTGATGATGAACATGCCCGGTTACTG
GAACGTTGTGAGGGTAAACAACTGGCGGTATGGATGCGGCGGGACCAGAGAAAAATCACTCAGGGTCAAT
GCCAGCGCTTCGTTAATACAGATGTAGGTGTTCCACAGGGTAGCCAGCAGCATCCTGCGATGCAGATCCG
GAACATAATGGTGCAGGGCGCTGACTTCCGCGTTTCCAGACTTTACGAAACACGGAAACCGAAGACCATT
CATGTTGTTGCTCAGGTCGCAGACGTTTTGCAGCAGCAGTCGCTTCACGTTCGCTCGCGTATCGGTGATT
CATTCTGCTAACCAGTAAGGCAACCCCGCCAGCCTAGCCGGGTCCTCAACGACAGGAGCACGATCATGCT
AGTCATGCCCCGCGCCCACCGGAAGGAGCTGACTGGGTTGAAGGCTCTCAAGGGCATCGGTCGAGATCCC
GGTGCCTAATGAGTGAGCTAACTTACATTAATTGCGTTGCGCTCACTGCCCGCTTTCCAGTCGGGAAACC
TGTCGTGCCAGCTGCATTAATGAATCGGCCAACGCGCGGGGAGAGGCGGTTTGCGTATTGGGCGCCAGGG
TGGTTTTTCTTTTCACCAGTGAGACGGGCAACAGCTGATTGCCCTTCACCGCCTGGCCCTGAGAGAGTTG
CAGCAAGCGGTCCACGCTGGTTTGCCCCAGCAGGCGAAAATCCTGTTTGATGGTGGTTAACGGCGGGATA
TAACATGAGCTGTCTTCGGTATCGTCGTATCCCACTACCGAGATGTCCGCACCAACGCGCAGCCCGGACT
CGGTAATGGCGCGCATTGCGCCCAGCGCCATCTGATCGTTGGCAACCAGCATCGCAGTGGGAACGATGCC
CTCATTCAGCATTTGCATGGTTTGTTGAAAACCGGACATGGCACTCCAGTCGCCTTCCCGTTCCGCTATC
GGCTGAATTTGATTGCGAGTGAGATATTTATGCCAGCCAGCCAGACGCAGACGCGCCGAGACAGAACTTA
ATGGGCCCGCTAACAGCGCGATTTGCTGGTGACCCAATGCGACCAGATGCTCCACGCCCAGTCGCGTACC
GTCTTCATGGGAGAAAATAATACTGTTGATGGGTGTCTGGTCAGAGACATCAAGAAATAACGCCGGAACA
TTAGTGCAGGCAGCTTCCACAGCAATGGCATCCTGGTCATCCAGCGGATAGTTAATGATCAGCCCACTGA
CGCGTTGCGCGAGAAGATTGTGCACCGCCGCTTTACAGGCTTCGACGCCGCTTCGTTCTACCATCGACAC
CACCACGCTGGCACCCAGTTGATCGGCGCGAGATTTAATCGCCGCGACAATTTGCGACGGCGCGTGCAGG
GCCAGACTGGAGGTGGCAACGCCAATCAGCAACGACTGTTTGCCCGCCAGTTGTTGTGCCACGCGGTTGG
GAATGTAATTCAGCTCCGCCATCGCCGCTTCCACTTTTTCCCGCGTTTTCGCAGAAACGTGGCTGGCCTG
GTTCACCACGCGGGAAACGGTCTGATAAGAGACACCGGCATACTCTGCGACATCGTATAACGTTACTGGT
TTCACATTCACCACCCTGAATTGACTCTCTTCCGGGCGCTATCATGCCATACCGCGAAAGGTTTTGCGCC
ATTCGATGGTGTCCGGGATCTCGACGCTCTCCCTTATGCGACTCCTGCATTAGGAAGCAGCCCAGTAGTA
GGTTGAGGCCGTTGAGCACCGCCGCCGCAAGGAATGGTGCATGCAAGGAGATGGCGCCCAACAGTCCCCC
GGCCACGGGGCCTGCCACCATACCCACGCCGAAACAAGCGCTCATGAGCCCGAAGTGGCGAGCCCGATCT
TCCCCATCGGTGATGTCGGCGATATAGGCGCCAGCAACCGCACCTGTGGCGCCGGTGATGCCGGCCACGA
TGCGTCCGGCGTAGAGGATCGAGATCGATCTCGATCCCGCGAAATTAATACGACTCACTATAGGGGAATT
GTGAGCGGATAACAATTCCCCTCTAGAAATAATTTTGTTTAACTTTAAGAAGGAGATATACCATGGCAAG
CTGGAGCCACCCGCAGTTCGAAAAGGGTGCAGATGACGACGACAAGGTACCAATGGACAAGGATTGTGAA
ATGAAACGCACCACACTGGACAGCCCTTTGGGGAAGCTGGAGCTGTCTGGTTGTGAGCAGGGTCTGCACG
AAATAATTTTTCTGGGCAAGGGGACGTCTGCAGCTGATGCCGTGGAGGTCCCAGCCCCCGCTGCGGTTCT
CGGAGGTCCGGAGCCCCTGATGCAGGCTACAGCCTGGCTGAATGCCTATTTCCACCAGCCCGAGGCTATC
GAAGAGTTCCCCGTGCCGGCTCTTCACCATCCCGTTTTCCAGCAAGAGTCGTTCACCAGACAGGTGTTAT
GGAAGCTGCTGAAGGTTGTGAAATTCGGAGAAGTGATTTCTTACTCTCACTTAGCAGCCCTGGCAGGCAA
CCCCGCAGCCACGGCAGCAGTGAAGACGGCACTGAGTGGCAATCCTGTCCCTATCCTGATCCCGTGCCAC
AGAGTGGTCCAGGGGGATTTGGATGTGGGCGGTTACGAGGGTGGACTGGCCGTGAAGGAATGGCTTCTGG
CCCATGAAGGCCACCGGTTGGGGAAGCCAGGCTTGGGAACTAGTATGTCTAAAGGTGAAGAATTATTCAC
TGGTGTTGTCCCAATTTTGGTTGAATTAGATGGTGATGTTAATGGTCACAAATTTTCTGTCTCCGGTGAA
GGTGAAGGTGATGCTACGTACGGTAAATTGACCTTAAAATTACTCTGTACTACTGGTAAATTGCCAGTTC
CATGGCCAACCTTAGTCACTACTTTAGGTTATGGTGTTCAATGTTTTGCTAGATACCCAGATCATATGAA
ACAACATGACTTTTTCAAGTCTGCCATGCCAGAAGGTTATGTTCAAGAAAGAACTATTTTTTTCAAAGAT
GACGGTAACTACAAGACCAGAGCTGAAGTCAAGTTTGAAGGTGATACCTTAGTTAATAGAATCGAATTAA
AAGGTATTGATTTTAAAGAAGATGGTAACATTTTAGGTCACAAATTGGAATACAACTATAACTCTCACAA
TGTTTACATCACTGCTGACAAACAAAAGAATGGTATCAAAGCTAACTTCAAAATTAGACACAACATTGAA
GATGGTGGTGTTCAATTAGCTGACCATTATCAACAAAATACTCCAATTGGTGATGGTCCAGTCTTGTTAC
CAGACAACCATTACTTATCCTATCAATCTGCCTTATTCAAAGATCCAAACGAAAAGAGAGACCACATGGT
CTTGTTAGAATTTTTGACTGCTGCTGGTATTACCGAGGGTATGAATGAATTGTACAAAGAATTCCCTCCT
CCTCCGCCACCGCCACCACCGCCGCCGCCGCCACCACCAGGAGGATCTGGCGGATCTCCTCCTCCGCCTC
CTCCACCACCACCGCCACCGCCTCCACCACCTGGCGGCCGCATGGTGAGCAAGGGCGAGGAGCTGTTCAC
CGGGGTGGTGCCCATCCTGGTCGAGCTGGACGGCGACGTAAACGGCCACAGGTTCAGCGTGTCCGGCGAG
GGCGAGGGCGATGCCACCTACGGCAAGCTGACCCTGAAGTTCATCTGCACCACCGGCAAGCTGCCCGTGC
CCTGGCCCACCCTCGTGACCACCCTGACCTGGGGCGTGCAGTGCTTCAGCCGCTACCCCGACCACATGAA
GCAGCACGACTTCTTCAAGTCCGCCATGCCCGAAGGCTACGTCCAGGAGCGTACCATCTTCTTCAAGGAC
GACGGCAACTACAAGACCCGCGCCGAGGTGAAGTTCGAGGGCGACACCCTGGTGAACCGCATCGAGCTGA
AGGGCATCGACTTCAAGGAGGACGGCAACATCCTGGGGCACAAGCTGGAGTACAACTACATCAGCCACAA
CGTCTATATCACCGCCGACAAGCAGAAGAACGGCATCAAGGCCCACTTCAAGATCCGCCACAACATCGAG
GACGGCAGCGTGCAGCTCGCCGACCACTACCAGCAGAACACCCCCATCGGCGACGGCCCCGTGCTGCTGC
CCGACAACCACTACCTGAGCACCCAGTCCGCCCTGAGCAAAGACCCCAACGAGAAGCGCGATCACATGGT
CCTGCTGGAGTTCGTGACCGCCGCCACTAGTGCCGGAGGC
[780 nt withheld, positions 7102-7881]
CGAGCTCCGGGCTTCTCCTCAATTTCCGCTCATCACCACCATCATCACCATCACCACCACTAATTAACCT
AGGCTGCTGCCACCGCTGAGCAATAACTAGCATAACCCCTTGGGGCCTCTAAACGGGTCTTGAGGGGTTT
TTTGCTGAAAGGAGGAACTATATCCGGAT
Features (pLannotate 1.2.2; 22 found; start..end, strand, type, name):
     12..467     +  rep_origin     f1 ori (sequence partly withheld): f1 bacteriophage origin of replication; arrow indicates direction of (+) strand synthesis
    582..1442    -  CDS            AmpR: β-lactamase; bla; confers resistance to ampicillin, carbenicillin, and related antibiotics
   1443..1535    -  promoter       AmpR promoter: bla
   1616..2204    +  rep_origin     ori: high-copy-number ColE1/pMB1/pBR322/pUC origin of replication
   2390..2529    -  misc_feature   bom: basis of mobility region from pBR322
   2631..2822    -  CDS            rop: Rop protein, which maintains plasmids at low copy number; rop
   2839..3219    +  CDS            YPB1_ECOLX: Protein predicted: Swiss-Prot protein existence level 4. From Escherichia coli.
   3281..3345    -  CDS            TcR (fragment): tetracycline efflux protein; tet; confers resistance to tetracycline
   3360..3381    -  protein_bind   CAP binding site: CAP binding activates transcription in the presence of cAMP. E. coli catabolite activator protein
   3394..4476    -  CDS            lacI: lac repressor; lacI; The lac repressor binds to the lac operator to inhibit transcription in E. coli. This inhibition can be relieved by adding lactose or isopropyl-β-D-thiogalactopyranoside (IPTG).
   4477..4554    -  promoter       lacI promoter: lacI
   4562..4841    -  CDS            TcR (fragment): tetracycline efflux protein; tet; confers resistance to tetracycline
   4867..4885    +  promoter       T7 promoter: promoter for bacteriophage T7 RNA polymerase
   4886..4910    +  protein_bind   lac operator: The lac repressor binds to the lac operator to inhibit transcription in E. coli. This inhibition can be relieved by adding lactose or isopropyl-β-D-thiogalactopyranoside (IPTG). lac repressor encoded by lacI
   4925..4947    +  RBS            RBS: efficient ribosome binding site from bacteriophage T7 gene 10 (Olins and Rangwala, 1989)
   4963..4986    +  CDS            Strep-Tag II: peptide that binds Strep-Tactin®, an engineered form of streptavidin
   5014..5565    +  CDS            MGMT (fragment): MGMT_HUMAN - Experimental evidence at protein level: Swiss-Prot protein existence level 1. Involved in the cellular defense against the biological effects of O6-methylguanine (O6-MeG) and O4-methylthymine (O4-MeT) in DNA. Repairs the methylated nucleobase in DNA by stoichiometrically transferring the methyl group to a cysteine residue in the enzyme. This is a suicide reaction: the enzyme is irreversibly inactivated. From Homo sapiens (Human).
   5566..6279    +  CDS            YPet: yellow fluorescent protein optimized for FRET with CyPet (Nguyen and Daugherty, 2005)
   6409..7086    +  CDS            Enhanced Cyan-Emitting GFP: Enhanced Cyan-Emitting GFP is a basic (constitutively fluorescent) cyan fluorescent protein published in 2002, derived from Aequorea victoria.
   7102..7881    +  CDS            CA2 (sequence withheld): CAH2_HUMAN - Experimental evidence at protein level: Swiss-Prot protein existence level 1. Essential for bone resorption and osteoclast differentiation (By similarity). Reversible hydration of carbon dioxide. Can hydrate cyanamide to urea. Involved in the regulation of fluid secretion into the anterior chamber of the eye. Contributes to intracellular pH regulation in the duodenal upper villous epithelium during proton- coupled peptide absorption. Stimulates the chloride-bicarbonate exchange activity of SLC26A6. From Homo sapiens (Human).
   7953..7970    +  CDS            SET1 (fragment): solubility-enhancement tag derived from T7 phage gene 10B
   7978..8025    +  terminator     T7 terminator: transcription terminator for bacteriophage T7 RNA polymerase
