[The description below was written by a language model from this plasmid's Addgene catalogue record and pLannotate feature annotations shown in this document.]
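Description:
pET51b(+)-SNAP-HCA_sensor is an approximately 8 kb bacterial expression plasmid built on the Novagen pET51b(+) backbone and used to produce a synthetic FRET-based sensor protein for sulfa drugs. It is propagated in E. coli under ampicillin selection (β-lactamase with its own promoter). Replication relies on a pBR322-type ColE1 origin accompanied by the bom region and the rop gene, consistent with the low copy number recorded in the catalogue. An f1 origin is also present, along with short tetracycline-resistance gene remnants carried over from the pBR322 lineage.

Expression is driven by a T7 promoter followed by a lac operator and the T7 gene 10 ribosome binding site, and ends at a T7 terminator. The plasmid-borne lacI gene provides repressor, so transcription needs a host supplying T7 RNA polymerase and is inducible with IPTG. The roughly 3 kb open reading frame, assembled by Gibson cloning, begins with an N-terminal Strep-tag II. This is followed by SNAP-tag, which the feature table annotates as a fragment of human MGMT, the protein from which SNAP-tag is derived. Next come the yellow fluorescent protein YPet, a linker described as Pro15-GGS2-Pro15, a cyan fluorescent protein, and human carbonic anhydrase II (HCA). The catalogue lists a C-terminal His tag, which the annotation does not call out separately.

In designs of this kind, SNAP-tag allows covalent attachment of a synthetic tethered ligand that binds intramolecularly to carbonic anhydrase. Free sulfonamide drug would compete for that site and change the conformation, and with it the FRET between the cyan and yellow proteins. The record itself states only that the protein is used for sulfa-drug sensing, in work on evaluating cellular drug uptake. The two affinity tags permit purification of the full-length protein.
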