Addgene plasmid #127181: pET51b(+)-SNAP-HCA_sensor
Purpose: Bacterial expression of the fusion protein used for sulfa-drugs sensing
Depositing lab: Kai Johnsson. Depositing organization: Swiss Federal Institute of Technology (EPFL). Publication: Evaluating Cellular Drug Uptake with Fluorescent Sensor Proteins. Scarabelli S, Tan KT, Griss R, Hovius R, D'Alessandro PL, Vorherr T, Johnsson K. ACS Sens. 2017 Aug 25;2(8):1191-1197. doi: 10.1021/acssensors.7b00331. Epub 2017 Aug 2. PubMed 28766337.
Backbone
  Vector backbone: pET51-b(+)
  Backbone manufacturer: Novagen
  Total vector size (bp): 8053
  Vector type: Bacterial Expression
Growth in bacteria
  Bacterial resistance: Ampicillin, 100 μg/mL
  Growth temperature: 37°C
  Growth strain: DH5alpha
  Copy number: Low Copy
Gene/Insert
  Gene/Insert name: SNAP-YPeT-Pro15-GGS2-Pro15-CFP-HCA
  Species: Synthetic
  Insert size (bp): 2991
  Promoter: T7
  Tag / fusion protein: StrepTag (N terminal on insert); HisTag (C terminal on insert)
  Cloning method: Gibson Cloning
  Sequencing primers: 5′ T7; 3′ pET-RP
Terms and licenses: Academic/Nonprofit Terms; Industry Terms: Not Available to Industry
How to cite: pET51b(+)-SNAP-HCA_sensor was a gift from Kai Johnsson (Addgene plasmid # 127181 ; http://n2t.net/addgene:127181 ; RRID:Addgene_127181)
